>Addgene plasmid #13167 | pc3XB-ZF117 | depositor full sequence | sequence record 7516 | Author sequence
GACGGATCGGGAGATCTCCCGATCCCCTATGGTGCACTCTCAGTACAATCTGCTCTGATGCCGCATAGTT
AAGCCAGTATCTGCTCCCTGCTTGTGTGTTGGAGGTCGCTGAGTAGTGCGCGAGCAAAATTTAAGCTACA
ACAAGGCAAGGCTTGACCGACAATTGCATGAAGAATCTGCTTAGGGTTAGGCGTTTTGCGCTGCTTCGCG
ATGTACGGGCCAGATATACGCGTTGACATTGATTATTGACTAGTTATTAATAGTAATCAATTACGGGGTC
ATTAGTTCATAGCCCATATATGGAGTTCCGCGTTACATAACTTACGGTAAATGGCCCGCCTGGCTGACCG
CCCAACGACCCCCGCCCATTGACGTCAATAATGACGTATGTTCCCATAGTAACGCCAATAGGGACTTTCC
ATTGACGTCAATGGGTGGAGTATTTACGGTAAACTGCCCACTTGGCAGTACATCAAGTGTATCATATGCC
AAGTACGCCCCCTATTGACGTCAATGACGGTAAATGGCCCGCCTGGCATTATGCCCAGTACATGACCTTA
TGGGACTTTCCTACTTGGCAGTACATCTACGTATTAGTCATCGCTATTACCATGGTGATGCGGTTTTGGC
AGTACATCAATGGGCGTGGATAGCGGTTTGACTCACGGGGATTTCCAAGTCTCCACCCCATTGACGTCAA
TGGGAGTTTGTTTTGGCACCAAAATCAACGGGACTTTCCAAAATGTCGTAACAACTCCGCCCCATTGACG
CAAATGGGCGGTAGGCGTGTACGGTGGGAGGTCTATATAAGCAGAGCTCTCTGGCTAACTAGAGAACCCA
CTGCTTACTGGCTTATCGAAATTAATACGACTCACTATAGGGAGACCCAAGCTGGCTAGCGTTTAAACGG
GCCCTCTAGACCCGGGGAGAAGCCTTACAAATGCGGCCAGTGCGGCAAGTTCTATAGCCAGGTGAGCCAC
CTCACCCGGCACCAAAAAATCCACACCGGTGGATCCTCTGCACAGTAGTAAGCTTAAGTTTAAACCGCTG
ATCAGCCTCGACTGTGCCTTCTAGTTGCCAGCCATCTGTTGTTTGCCCCTCCCCCGTGCCTTCCTTGACC
CTGGAAGGTGCCACTCCCACTGTCCTTTCCTAATAAAATGAGGAAATTGCATCGCATTGTCTGAGTAGGT
GTCATTCTATTCTGGGGGGTGGGGTGGGGCAGGACAGCAAGGGGGAGGATTGGGAAGACAATAGCAGGCA
TGCTGGGGATGCGGTGGGCTCTATGGCTTCTGAGGCGGAAAGAACCAGCTGGGGCTCTAGGGGGTATCCC
C
[124 nt withheld, positions 1332-1455]
C
[91 nt withheld, positions 1457-1547]
A
[49 nt withheld, positions 1549-1597]
CCTTTGACGTTGGAGTCCACGTTCTTT
[37 nt withheld, positions 1625-1661]
ACCCTATCTCGGTCTATTCTTTTGATTTATAAGGGATTTTGCCGATTTCGGCCTATTGGTTAAAAAATGA
GCTGATTTAACAAAAATTTAACGCGAATTAATTCTGTGGAATGTGTGTCAGTTAGGGTGTGGAAAGTCCC
CAGGCTCCCCAGCAGGCAGAAGTATGCAAAGCATGCATCTCAATTAGTCAGCAACCAGGTGTGGAAAGTC
CCCAGGCTCCCCAGCAGGCAGAAGTATGCAAAGCATGCATCTCAATTAGTCAGCAACCATAGTCCCGCCC
CTAACTCCGCCCATCCCGCCCCTAACTCCGCCCAGTTCCGCCCATTCTCCGCCCCATGGCTGACTAATTT
TTTTTATTTATGCAGAGGCCGAGGCCGCCTCTGCCTCTGAGCTATTCCAGAAGTAGTGAGGAGGCTTTTT
TGGAGGCCTAGGCTTTTGCAAAAAGCTCCCGGCCGGGAGCTTGTATATCCATTTTCGGATCTGATCAAGA
GACAGGATGAGGATCGTTTCGCATGATTGAACAAGATGGATTGCACGCAGGTTCTCCGGCCGCTTGGGTG
GAGAGGCTATTCGGCTATGACTGGGCACAACAGACAATCGGCTGCTCTGATGCCGCCGTGTTCCGGCTGT
CAGCGCAGGGGCGCCCGGTTCTTTTTGTCAAGACCGACCTGTCCGGTGCCCTGAATGAACTGCAGGACGA
GGCAGCGCGGCTATCGTGGCTGGCCACGACGGGCGTTCCTTGCGCAGCTGTGCTCGACGTTGTCACTGAA
GCGGGAAGGGACTGGCTGCTATTGGGCGAAGTGCCGGGGCAGGATCTCCTGTCATCTCACCTTGCTCCTG
CCGAGAAAGTATCCATCATGGCTGATGCAATGCGGCGGCTGCATACGCTTGATCCGGCTACCTGCCCATT
CGACCACCAAGCGAAACATCGCATCGAGCGAGCACGTACTCGGATGGAAGCCGGTCTTGTCGATCAGGAT
GATCTGGACGAAGAGCATCAGGGGCTCGCGCCAGCCGAACTGTTCGCCAGGCTCAAGGCGCGCATGCCCG
ACGGCGAGGATCTCGTCGTGACCCATGGCGATGCCTGCTTGCCGAATATCATGGTGGAAAATGGCCGCTT
TTCTGGATTCATCGACTGTGGCCGGCTGGGTGTGGCGGACCGCTATCAGGACATAGCGTTGGCTACCCGT
GATATTGCTGAAGAGCTTGGCGGCGAATGGGCTGACCGCTTCCTCGTGCTTTACGGTATCGCCGCTCCCG
ATTCGCAGCGCATCGCCTTCTATCGCCTTCTTGACGAGTTCTTCTGAGCGGGACTCTGGGGTTCGAAATG
ACCGACCAAGCGACGCCCAACCTGCCATCACGAGATTTCGATTCCACCGCCGCCTTCTATGAAAGGTTGG
GCTTCGGAATCGTTTTCCGGGACGCCGGCTGGATGATCCTCCAGCGCGGGGATCTCATGCTGGAGTTCTT
CGCCCACCCCAACTTGTTTATTGCAGCTTATAATGGTTACAAATAAAGCAATAGCATCACAAATTTCACA
AATAAAGCATTTTTTTCACTGCATTCTAGTTGTGGTTTGTCCAAACTCATCAATGTATCTTATCATGTCT
GTATACCGTCGACCTCTAGCTAGAGCTTGGCGTAATCATGGTCATAGCTGTTTCCTGTGTGAAATTGTTA
TCCGCTCACAATTCCACACAACATACGAGCCGGAAGCATAAAGTGTAAAGCCTGGGGTGCCTAATGAGTG
AGCTAACTCACATTAATTGCGTTGCGCTCACTGCCCGCTTTCCAGTCGGGAAACCTGTCGTGCCAGCTGC
ATTAATGAATCGGCCAACGCGCGGGGAGAGGCGGTTTGCGTATTGGGCGCTCTTCCGCTTCCTCGCTCAC
TGACTCGCTGCGCTCGGTCGTTCGGCTGCGGCGAGCGGTATCAGCTCACTCAAAGGCGGTAATACGGTTA
TCCACAGAATCAGGGGATAACGCAGGAAAGAACATGTGAGCAAAAGGCCAGCAAAAGGCCAGGAACCGTA
AAAAGGCCGCGTTGCTGGCGTTTTTCCATAGGCTCCGCCCCCCTGACGAGCATCACAAAAATCGACGCTC
AAGTCAGAGGTGGCGAAACCCGACAGGACTATAAAGATACCAGGCGTTTCCCCCTGGAAGCTCCCTCGTG
CGCTCTCCTGTTCCGACCCTGCCGCTTACCGGATACCTGTCCGCCTTTCTCCCTTCGGGAAGCGTGGCGC
TTTCTCATAGCTCACGCTGTAGGTATCTCAGTTCGGTGTAGGTCGTTCGCTCCAAGCTGGGCTGTGTGCA
CGAACCCCCCGTTCAGCCCGACCGCTGCGCCTTATCCGGTAACTATCGTCTTGAGTCCAACCCGGTAAGA
CACGACTTATCGCCACTGGCAGCAGCCACTGGTAACAGGATTAGCAGAGCGAGGTATGTAGGCGGTGCTA
CAGAGTTCTTGAAGTGGTGGCCTAACTACGGCTACACTAGAAGAACAGTATTTGGTATCTGCGCTCTGCT
GAAGCCAGTTACCTTCGGAAAAAGAGTTGGTAGCTCTTGATCCGGCAAACAAACCACCGCTGGTAGCGGT
TTTTTTGTTTGCAAGCAGCAGATTACGCGCAGAAAAAAAGGATCTCAAGAAGATCCTTTGATCTTTTCTA
CGGGGTCTGACGCTCAGTGGAACGAAAACTCACGTTAAGGGATTTTGGTCATGAGATTATCAAAAAGGAT
CTTCACCTAGATCCTTTTAAATTAAAAATGAAGTTTTAAATCAATCTAAAGTATATATGAGTAAACTTGG
TCTGACAGTTACCAATGCTTAATCAGTGAGGCACCTATCTCAGCGATCTGTCTATTTCGTTCATCCATAG
TTGCCTGACTCCCCGTCGTGTAGATAACTACGATACGGGAGGGCTTACCATCTGGCCCCAGTGCTGCAAT
GATACCGCGAGACCCACGCTCACCGGCTCCAGATTTATCAGCAATAAACCAGCCAGCCGGAAGGGCCGAG
CGCAGAAGTGGTCCTGCAACTTTATCCGCCTCCATCCAGTCTATTAATTGTTGCCGGGAAGCTAGAGTAA
GTAGTTCGCCAGTTAATAGTTTGCGCAACGTTGTTGCCATTGCTACAGGCATCGTGGTGTCACGCTCGTC
GTTTGGTATGGCTTCATTCAGCTCCGGTTCCCAACGATCAAGGCGAGTTACATGATCCCCCATGTTGTGC
AAAAAAGCGGTTAGCTCCTTCGGTCCTCCGATCGTTGTCAGAAGTAAGTTGGCCGCAGTGTTATCACTCA
TGGTTATGGCAGCACTGCATAATTCTCTTACTGTCATGCCATCCGTAAGATGCTTTTCTGTGACTGGTGA
GTACTCAACCAAGTCATTCTGAGAATAGTGTATGCGGCGACCGAGTTGCTCTTGCCCGGCGTCAATACGG
GATAATACCGCGCCACATAGCAGAACTTTAAAAGTGCTCATCATTGGAAAACGTTCTTCGGGGCGAAAAC
TCTCAAGGATCTTACCGCTGTTGAGATCCAGTTCGATGTAACCCACTCGTGCACCCAACTGATCTTCAGC
ATCTTTTACTTTCACCAGCGTTTCTGGGTGAGCAAAAACAGGAAGGCAAAATGCCGCAAAAAAGGGAATA
AGGGCGACACGGAAATGTTGAATACTCATACTCTTCCTTTTTCAATATTATTGAAGCATTTATCAGGGTT
ATTGTCTCATGAGCGGATACATATTTGAATGTATTTAGAAAAATAAACAAATAGGGGTTCCGCGCACATT
TCCCCGAAAAGTGCCACCTGACGTC
Features (pLannotate 1.2.2; 20 found; start..end, strand, type, name):
     28..80      -  misc_feature   bom (fragment): basis of mobility region from pBR322
    235..614     +  enhancer       CMV enhancer: human cytomegalovirus immediate early enhancer
    615..818     +  promoter       CMV promoter: human cytomegalovirus (CMV) immediate early promoter
    814..847     +  LTR            5' LTR (truncated) (fragment): truncated 5' long terminal repeat (LTR) from HIV-1
    863..881     +  promoter       T7 promoter: promoter for bacteriophage T7 RNA polymerase
    927..1019    +  CDS            ZNF22 (fragment): ZNF22_HUMAN - Also known as KOX15, KROX26. Experimental evidence at protein level: Swiss-Prot protein existence level 1. Binds DNA through the consensus sequence 5'-CAATG-3'. May be involved in transcriptional regulation and may play a role in tooth formation (By similarity). From Homo sapiens (Human).
   1062..1286    +  polyA_signal   bGH poly(A) signal: bovine growth hormone polyadenylation signal
   1290..1311    +  promoter       SV40 promoter (fragment): SV40 enhancer and early promoter
   1332..1760    +  rep_origin     f1 ori (sequence partly withheld): f1 bacteriophage origin of replication; arrow indicates direction of (+) strand synthesis
   1774..2103    +  promoter       SV40 promoter: SV40 enhancer and early promoter
   2174..2965    +  CDS            neo: KKA2_KLEPN - Also known as kan, nptII. Experimental evidence at protein level: Swiss-Prot protein existence level 1. Resistance to kanamycin, neomycin, paromomycin, ribostamycin, butirosin and gentamicin B. From Klebsiella pneumoniae.
   2989..3147    +  CDS            ble (fragment): BLE_KLEPN - Experimental evidence at protein level: Swiss-Prot protein existence level 1. Binding protein with a strong affinity to the bleomycin family of antibiotics. Binds to CL990; an antimitotic-antibiotic compound. From Klebsiella pneumoniae.
   3142..3263    +  polyA_signal   SV40 poly(A) signal: SV40 polyadenylation signal
   3336..3352    -  protein_bind   lac operator: The lac repressor binds to the lac operator to inhibit transcription in E. coli. This inhibition can be relieved by adding lactose or isopropyl-β-D-thiogalactopyranoside (IPTG). lac repressor encoded by lacI
   3360..3390    -  promoter       lac promoter: promoter for the E. coli lac operon
   3405..3426    -  protein_bind   CAP binding site: CAP binding activates transcription in the presence of cAMP. E. coli catabolite activator protein
   3439..3531    -  CDS            lacI (fragment): lac repressor; lacI; The lac repressor binds to the lac operator to inhibit transcription in E. coli. This inhibition can be relieved by adding lactose or isopropyl-β-D-thiogalactopyranoside (IPTG).
   3714..4299    -  rep_origin     ori: high-copy-number ColE1/pMB1/pBR322/pUC origin of replication
   4470..5330    -  CDS            AmpR: β-lactamase; bla; confers resistance to ampicillin, carbenicillin, and related antibiotics
   5331..5435    -  promoter       AmpR promoter: bla
