[The description below was written by a language model from this plasmid's Addgene catalogue record and pLannotate feature annotations shown in this document.]
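Description:
pc3XB-ZF117 is a mammalian expression-type plasmid built on pc3XB, a modified version of pcDNA3, and it serves as an archive vector for a single engineered zinc finger module in the Zinc Finger Consortium Modular Assembly Kit v1.0. It is maintained in E. coli at high copy through a ColE1/pUC-type origin and selected with ampicillin via the AmpR (β-lactamase) gene. An f1 origin is also present. For mammalian cells, the backbone carries a neomycin phosphotransferase gene driven by the SV40 enhancer/early promoter and terminated by the SV40 poly(A) signal, which allows G418 selection.

The payload is ZF117, an insert of about 90 bp encoding one zinc finger, cloned between XbaI and BamHI sites that both remain intact. It sits downstream of the CMV enhancer/promoter and a T7 promoter and upstream of the bGH polyadenylation signal. The automated annotation labels this region as a fragment of human ZNF22. That label most likely reflects sequence similarity among C2H2 zinc fingers, since the depositor describes the finger as coming from the ToolGen module set (module QSHR2) and recognising the DNA triplet GGA. Other short fragment calls in the table, including the HIV-1 LTR, ble, lacI and bom, appear to be backbone remnants or partial matches rather than functional elements.

The plasmid's intended use is as a building block. The retained flanking restriction sites allow individual finger modules to be excised and joined in series to form multi-finger arrays with chosen target specificities. According to the associated publication, these arrays are used to engineer zinc finger nucleases by modular assembly.
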