>Addgene plasmid #13167 | pc3XB-ZF117 | addgene partial sequence | sequence record 19551 | CMV-F 5'-CGCAAATGGGCGGTAGGCGTG-3'
AGCTCCTCCTGGCTACTAGAGAACCCACTGCTTACTGGCTTATCGAAATTAATACGACTCACTATAGGGA
GACCCAAGCTGGCTAGCGTTTAAACGGGCCCTCTAGACCCGGGGAGAAGCCTTACAAATGCGGCCAGTGC
GGCAAGTTCTATAGCCAGGTGAGCCACCTCACCCGGCACCAAAAAATCCACACCGGTGGATCCTCTGCAC
AGTAGTAAGCTTAAGTTTAAACCGCTGATCAGCCTCGACTGTGCCTTCTAGTTGCCAGCCATCTGTTGTT
TGCCCCTCCCCCGTGCCTTCCTTGACCCTGGAAGGTGCCACTCCCACTGTCCTTTCCTAATAAAATGAGG
AAATTGCATCGCATTGTCTGAGTAGGTGTCATTCTATTCTGGGGGNGTGGGGTGGGGCAGGACAGCAAGG
GGGAGGATTGGGAAGACAATAGCAGGCATGCTGGGGATGCGGTGGGCTCTATGGCTTCTGAG
