Addgene plasmid #13167: pc3XB-ZF117
Depositing lab: Keith Joung. Depositing organization: Massachusetts General Hospital. Publication: Standardized reagents and protocols for engineering zinc finger nucleases by modular assembly. Wright DA, Thibodeau-Beganny S, Sander JD, Winfrey RJ, Hirsh AS, Eichtinger M, Fu F, Porteus MH, Dobbs D, Voytas DF, Joung JK. Nat Protoc. 2006;1(3):1637-52. doi: 10.1038/nprot.2006.259 PubMed 17406455.
Backbone
  Vector backbone: pc3XB
  Backbone manufacturer: Modified Invitrogen pcDNA3
  Backbone size w/o insert (bp): 5400
  Vector type: Mammalian Expression
  Selectable markers: Neomycin (select with G418)
Growth in bacteria
  Bacterial resistance: Ampicillin, 100 μg/mL
  Growth temperature: 37°C
  Growth strain: XL1 Blue
  Copy number: High Copy
Gene/Insert
  Gene/Insert name: ZF117
  Insert size (bp): 90
  Cloning method: Restriction Enzyme; 5′ cloning site XbaI (not destroyed); 3′ cloning site BamHI (not destroyed)
  Sequencing primers: 5′ T7
Terms and licenses: Academic/Nonprofit Terms; Industry Terms: Not Available to Industry
Depositor comments: Part of the Zinc Finger Consortium Modular Assembly Kit v1.0. Finger protein sequence: PGEKPYKCGQCGKFYSQVSHLTRHQKIH. Target DNA sequence: GGA. This zinc finger is derived from the ToolGen module set. ToolGen ZF ID: 19. ToolGen ZF Name: QSHR2.
How to cite: pc3XB-ZF117 was a gift from Keith Joung (Addgene plasmid # 13167 ; http://n2t.net/addgene:13167 ; RRID:Addgene_13167)
